>Addgene plasmid #61319 | pCri-11a | depositor partial sequence | sequence record 99649 | Cloning/Expression region
ATTTTGTTTAACTTTAAGAAGGAGATATACATATGGGCAGCAGCCATCATCATCATCATCACGGCAGCGG
CAGCGGCTCTGACCAGGAGGCAAAACCTTCAACTGAGGACTTGGGGGATAAGAAGGAAGGTGAATATATT
AAACTCAAAGTCATTGGACAGGATAGCAGTGAGATTCACTTCAAAGTGAAAATGACAACACATCTCAAGA
AACTCAAAGAATCATACTGTCAAAGACAGGGTGTTCCAATGAATTCACTCAGGTTTCTCTTTGAGGGTCA
GAGAATTGCTGATAATCATACTCCAAAAGAACTGGGAATGGAGGAAGAAGATGTGATTGAAGTTTATCAG
GAACAAACCGGTGGTGCCATGGCCAAAGTGAGCAAGGGCGAGGAGCTGTTCACCGGGGTGGTGCCCATCC
TGGTCGAGCTGGACGGCGACGTAAACGGCCACAAGTTCAGCGTGTCCGGCGAGGGCGAGGGCGATGCCAC
CTACGGCAAGCTGACCCTGAAGTTCATCTGCACCACCGGCAAGCTGCCCGTGCCCTGGCCCACCCTCGTG
ACCACCTTCGGCTACGGCCTGCAGTGCTTCGCCCGCTACCCCGACCACATGAAGCAGCACGACTTCTTCA
AGTCCGCCATGCCCGAAGGCTACGTCCAGGAGCGCACCATCTTCTTCAAGGACGACGGCAACTACAAGAC
CCGCGCCGAGGTGAAGTTCGAGGGCGACACCCTGGTGAACCGCATCGAGCTGAAGGGCATCGACTTCAAG
GAGGACGGCAACATCCTGGGGCACAAGCTGGAGTACAACTACAACAGCCACAACGTCTATATCATGGCCG
ACAAGCAGAAGAACGGCATCAAGGTGAACTTCAAGATCCGCCACAACATCGAGGACGGCAGCGTGCAGCT
CGCCGACCACTACCAGCAGAACACCCCCATCGGCGACTGCCCCGTGCTGCTGCCCGACAACCACTACCTG
AGCACCCAGTCCGCCCTGAGCAAAGACCCCAACGAGAAGCGCGATCACATGGTCCTGCTGGAGTTCGTGA
CCGCCGCCGGGATCACTCTCGGCATGGACGAGCTGTACAAGTAAGGTACCGGATCCGAATTCGAGCTCCG
TCGACAAGCTTGCGGCCGCACTCGAGCACCACCACCACCACCACTGAGATCCGGCTGCTAACAAAGCCCG
AAAG
