>Addgene plasmid #61319 | pCri-11a | addgene partial sequence | sequence record 101008 | EGFP-C 5'-CATGGTCCTGCTGGAGTTCGTG-3'
GTAAGGTACCGGATCCGAATTCGAGCTCCGTCGACAAGCTTGCGGCCGCACTCGAGCACCACCACCACCA
CCACTGAGATCCGGCTGCTAACAAAGCCCGAAAGGAAGCTGAGTTGGCTGCTGCCACCGCTGAGCAATAA
CTAGCATAACCCCTTGGGGCCTCTAAACGGGTCTTGAGGGGTTTTTTGCTGAAAGGAGGAACTATATCCG
GATTGGCGAATGGG
[124 nt withheld, positions 225-348]
C
[91 nt withheld, positions 350-440]
A
[49 nt withheld, positions 442-490]
CCTTTGACGTTGGAGTCCACGTTCTTT
[37 nt withheld, positions 518-554]
ACCCTATCTCGGTCTATTCTTTTGATTTATAAGGGATTTTGCCGATTTCGGCCTATTGGTTAAAAAATGA
GCTGATTTAACAAAAATTTAACGCGAATTTTAACAAAATATTAACGCTTACAATTTAGGTGGCACTTTTC
GGGGAAATGTGCGCGGAACCCCTATTTGTTTATTTTTCTAAATACATTCAAATATGTATCCGCTCATGAA
TTAATTCTTAG
