>Addgene plasmid #61319 | pCri-11a | addgene partial sequence | sequence record 101333 | EGFP-N 5'-CGTCGCCGTCCAGCTCGACCAG-3'
TGAATTGACTCTCTTCCGGGCGCTATCATGCCATACCGCGAAAGGTTTTGCGCCATTCGATGGTGTCCGG
GATCTCGACGCTCTCCCTTATGCGACTCCTGCATTAGGAAGCAGCCCAGTAGTAGGTTGAGGCCGTTGAG
CACCGCCGCCGCAAGGAATGGTGCATGCAAGGAGATGGCGCCCAACAGTCCCCCGGCCACGGGGCCTGCC
ACCATACCCACGCCGAAACAAGCGCTCATGAGCCCGAAGTGGCGAGCCCGATCTTCCCCATCGGTGATGT
CGGCGATATAGGCGCCAGCAACCGCACCTGTGGCGCCGGTGATGCCGGCCACGATGCGTCCGGCGTAGAG
GATCGAGATCTCGATCCCGCGAAATTAATACGACTCACTATAGGGGAATTGTGAGCGGATAACAATTCCC
CTCTAGAAATAATTTTGTTTAACTTTAAGAAGGAGATATACATATGGGCAGCAGCCATCATCATCATCAT
CACGGCAGCGGCAGCGGCTCTGACCAGGAGGCAAAACCTTCAACTGAGGACTTGGGGGATAAGAAGGAAG
GTGAATATATTAAACTCAAAGTCATTGGACAGGATAGCAGTGAGATTCACTTCAAAGTGAAAATGACAAC
ACATCTCAAGAAACTCAAAGAATCATACTGTCAAAGACAGGGTGTTCCAATGAATTCACTCAGGTTTCTC
TTTGAGGGTCAGAGAATTGCTGATAATCATACTCCAAAAGAACTGGGAATGGAGGAAGAAGATGTGATTG
AAGTTTATCAGGAACAAACCGGTGGTGCCATGGCCAAAGTGAGC
