[The description below was written by a language model from this plasmid's Addgene catalogue record.]
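Description:
pCri-11a is a bacterial expression plasmid built on a pET backbone, with a recorded total size of about 6.3 kb. It belongs to the pCri system, a collection of vectors assembled for recombinant protein expression and purification. The plasmid confers kanamycin resistance for selection and is listed as low copy, with a standard cloning strain used for propagation. The record does not state the promoter, the origin of replication or any other regulatory elements. pET-family vectors generally drive expression from a T7 promoter in hosts that supply T7 RNA polymerase, but this is not confirmed here, and no feature table was provided to verify the layout.

The insert is green fluorescent protein, carried with an N-terminal His-tag and an N-terminal SUMO tag, plus a second His-tag at the C terminus. The exact order of the two N-terminal tags is not given. His-tags allow capture of the product by immobilised metal affinity chromatography. A SUMO fusion partner is commonly used to improve the solubility and yield of the attached protein, and it can typically be removed by a SUMO-specific protease. The record does not describe any cleavage site or removal strategy for this construct. It also does not say whether GFP is meant as a readily monitored test protein or as a placeholder to be swapped for a gene of interest. The stated purpose is simply protein expression, consistent with use for producing and purifying His- and SUMO-tagged fusion proteins in bacteria.
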