Addgene plasmid #61319: pCri-11a
Purpose: Protein expression.
Depositing lab: F Xavier Gomis-Ruth. Depositing organization: Institut de Biologia Molecular de Barcelona (IBMB-CSIC). Publication: The pCri System: A Vector Collection for Recombinant Protein Expression and Purification. Goulas T, Cuppari A, Garcia-Castellanos R, Snipas S, Glockshuber R, Arolas JL, Gomis-Ruth FX. PLoS One. 2014 Nov 11;9(11):e112643. doi: 10.1371/journal.pone.0112643. eCollection 2014. PONE-D-14-36402 PubMed 25386923.
Backbone
  Vector backbone: pET
  Total vector size (bp): 6300
  Vector type: Bacterial Expression
Growth in bacteria
  Bacterial resistance: Kanamycin, 50 μg/mL
  Growth temperature: 37°C
  Growth strain: DH5alpha
  Copy number: Low Copy
Gene/Insert
  Gene/Insert name: Green fluorescent protein
  Tag / fusion protein: His-tag (N terminal on insert); SUMO-tag (N terminal on insert); His-tag (C terminal on insert)
Terms and licenses: Academic/Nonprofit Terms; Industry Terms: Not Available to Industry
How to cite: pCri-11a was a gift from F Xavier Gomis-Ruth (Addgene plasmid # 61319 ; http://n2t.net/addgene:61319 ; RRID:Addgene_61319)
